>Addgene plasmid #33052 | pGEX-KG-GST-YAP | addgene full sequence | sequence record 242631 | Addgene NGS Result
TTGAGATCCTTTTTTTCTGCGCGTAATCTGCTGCTTGCAAACAAAAAAACCACCGCTACCAGCGGTGGTT
TGTTTGCCGGATCAAGAGCTACCAACTCTTTTTCCGAAGGTAACTGGCTTCAGCAGAGCGCAGATACCAA
ATACTGTCCTTCTAGTGTAGCCGTAGTTAGGCCACCACTTCAAGAACTCTGTAGCACCGCCTACATACCT
CGCTCTGCTAATCCTGTTACCAGTGGCTGCTGCCAGTGGCGATAAGTCGTGTCTTACCGGGTTGGACTCA
AGACGATAGTTACCGGATAAGGCGCAGCGGTCGGGCTGAACGGGGGGTTCGTGCACACAGCCCAGCTTGG
AGCGAACGACCTACACCGAACTGAGATACCTACAGCGTGAGCTATGAGAAAGCGCCACGCTTCCCGAAGG
GAGAAAGGCGGACAGGTATCCGGTAAGCGGCAGGGTCGGAACAGGAGAGCGCACGAGGGAGCTTCCAGGG
GGAAACGCCTGGTATCTTTATAGTCCTGTCGGGTTTCGCCACCTCTGACTTGAGCGTCGATTTTTGTGAT
GCTCGTCAGGGGGGCGGAGCCTATGGAAAAACGCCAGCAACGCGGCCTTTTTACGGTTCCTGGCCTTTTG
CTGGCCTTTTGCTCACATGTTCTTTCCTGCGTTATCCCCTGATTCTGTGGATAACCGTATTACCGCCTTT
GAGTGAGCTGATACCGCTCGCCGCAGCCGAACGACCGAGCGCAGCGAGTCAGTGAGCGAGGAAGCGGAAG
AGCGCCTGATGCGGTATTTTCTCCTTACGCATCTGTGCGGTATTTCACACCGCATAAATTCCGACACCAT
CGAATGGCGCAAAACCTTTCGCGGTATGGCATGATAGCGCCCGGAAGAGAGTCAATTCAGGGTGGTGAAT
GTGAAACCAGTAACGTTATACGATGTCGCAGAGTATGCCGGTGTCTCTTATCAGACCGTTTCCCGCGTGG
TGAACCAGGCCAGCCACGTTTCTGCGAAAACGCGGGAAAAAGTGGAAGCGGCGATGGCGGAGCTGAATTA
CATTCCCAACCGCGTGGCACAACAACTGGCGGGCAAACAGTCGTTGCTGATTGGCGTTGCCACCTCCAGT
CTGGCCCTGCACGCGCCGTCGCAAATTGTCGCGGCGATTAAATCTCGCGCCGATCAACTGGGTGCCAGCG
TGGTGGTGTCGATGGTAGAACGAAGCGGCGTCGAAGCCTGTAAAGCGGCGGTGCACAATCTTCTCGCGCA
ACGCGTCAGTGGGCTGATCATTAACTATCCGCTGGATGACCAGGATGCCATTGCTGTGGAAGCTGCCTGC
ACTAATGTTCCGGCGTTATTTCTTGATGTCTCTGACCAGACACCCATCAACAGTATTATTTTCTCCCATG
AAGACGGTACGCGACTGGGCGTGGAGCATCTGGTCGCATTGGGTCACCAGCAAATCGCGCTGTTAGCGGG
CCCATTAAGTTCTGTCTCGGCGCGTCTGCGTCTGGCTGGCTGGCATAAATATCTCACTCGCAATCAAATT
CAGCCGATAGCGGAACGGGAAGGCGACTGGAGTGCCATGTCCGGTTTTCAACAAACCATGCAAATGCTGA
ATGAGGGCATCGTTCCCACTGCGATGCTGGTTGCCAACGATCAGATGGCGCTGGGCGCAATGCGCGCCAT
TACCGAGTCCGGGCTGCGCGTTGGTGCGGATATCTCGGTAGTGGGATACGACGATACCGAAGACAGCTCA
TGTTATATCCCGCCGTTAACCACCATCAAACAGGATTTTCGCCTGCTGGGGCAAACCAGCGTGGACCGCT
TGCTGCAACTCTCTCAGGGCCAGGCGGTGAAGGGCAATCAGCTGTTGCCCGTCTCACTGGTGAAAAGAAA
AACCACCCTGGCGCCCAATACGCAAACCGCCTCTCCCCGCGCGTTGGCCGATTCATTAATGCAGCTGGCA
CGACAGGTTTCCCGACTGGAAAGCGGGCAGTGAGCGCAACGCAATTAATGTAAGTTAGCTCACTCATTAG
GCACCCCAGGCTTTACACTTTATGCTTCCGGCTCGTATGTTGTGTGGAATTGTGAGCGGATAACAATTTC
ACACAGGAAACAGCTATGACCATGATTACGGATTCACTGGCCGTCGTTTTACAACGTCGTGACTGGGAAA
ACCCTGGCGTTACCCAACTTAATCGCCTTGCAGCACATCCCCCTTTCGCCAGCTGGCGTAATAGCGAAGA
GGCCCGCACCGATCGCCCTTCCCAACAGTTGCGCAGCCTGAATGGCGAATGGCGCTTTGCCTGGTTTCCG
GCACCAGAAGCGGTGCCGGAAAGCTGGCTGGAGTGCGATCTTCCTGAGGCCGATACTGTCGTCGTCCCCT
CAAACTGGCAGATGCACGGTTACGATGCGCCCATCTACACCAACGTGACCTATCCCATTACGGTCAATCC
GCCGTTTGTTCCCACGGAGAATCCGACGGGTTGTTACTCGCTCACATTTAATGTTGATGAAAGCTGGCTA
CAGGAAGGCCAGACGCGAATTATTTTTGATGGCGTTGGAATTAGCTTATCGACTGCACGGTGCACCAATG
CTTCTGGCGTCAGGCAGCCATCGGAAGCTGTGGTATGGCTGTGCAGGTCGTAAATCACTGCATAATTCGT
GTCGCTCAAGGCGCACTCCCGTTCTGGATAATGTTTTTTGCGCCGACATCATAACGGTTCTGGCAAATAT
TCTGAAATGAGCTGTTGACAATTAATCATCGGCTCGTATAATGTGTGGAATTGTGAGCGGATAACAATTT
CACACAGGAAACAGTATTCATGTCCCCTATACTAGGTTATTGGAAAATTAAGGGCCTTGTGCAACCCACT
CGACTTCTTTTGGAATATCTTGAAGAAAAATATGAAGAGCATTTGTATGAGCGCGATGAAGGTGATAAAT
GGCGAAACAAAAAGTTTGAATTGGGTTTGGAGTTTCCCAATCTTCCTTATTATATTGATGGTGATGTTAA
ATTAACACAGTCTATGGCCATCATACGTTATATAGCTGACAAGCACAACATGTTGGGTGGTTGTCCAAAA
GAGCGTGCAGAGATTTCAATGCTTGAAGGAGCGGTTTTGGATATTAGATACGGTGTTTCGAGAATTGCAT
ATAGTAAAGACTTTGAAACTCTCAAAGTTGATTTTCTTAGCAAGCTACCTGAAATGCTGAAAATGTTCGA
AGATCGTTTATGTCATAAAACATATTTAAATGGTGATCATGTAACCCATCCTGACTTCATGTTGTATGAC
GCTCTTGATGTTGTTTTATACATGGACCCAATGTGCCTGGATGCGTTCCCAAAATTAGTTTGTTTTAAAA
AACGTATTGAAGCTATCCCACAAATTGATAAGTACTTGAAATCCAGCAAGTATATAGCATGGCCTTTGCA
GGGCTGGCAAGCCACGTTTGGTGGTGGCGACCATCCTCCAAAATCGGATCTGGTTCCGCGTGGATCCCCG
GGAATTTCCGGTGGTGGTGGTGGAATTCTAATGGATCCCGGGCAGCAGCCGCCGCCTCAACCGGCCCCCC
AGGGCCAAGGGCAGCCGCCTTCGCAGCCCCCGCAGGGGCAGGGCCCGCCGTCCGGACCCGGGCAACCGGC
ACCCGCGGCGACCCAGGCGGCGCCGCAGGCACCCCCCGCCGGGCATCAGATCGTGCACGTCCGCGGGGAC
TCGGAGACCGACCTGGAGGCGCTCTTCAACGCCGTCATGAACCCCAAGACGGCCAACGTGCCCCAGACCG
TGCCCATGAGGCTCCGGAAGCTGCCCGACTCCTTCTTCAAGCCGCCGGAGCCCAAATCCCACTCCCGACA
GGCCAGTACTGATGCAGGCACTGCAGGAGCCCTGACTCCACAGCATGTTCGAGCTCATTCCTCTCCAGCT
TCTCTGCAGTTGGGAGCTGTTTCTCCTGGGACACTGACCCCCACTGGAGTAGTCTCTGGCCCAGCAGCTA
CACCCACAGCTCAGCATCTTCGACAGTCTTCTTTTGAGATACCTGATGATGTACCTCTGCCAGCAGGTTG
GGAGATGGCAAAGACATCTTCTGGTCAGAGATACTTCTTAAATCACATCGATCAGACAACAACATGGCAG
GACCCCAGGAAGGCCATGCTGTCCCAGATGAACGTCACAGCCCCCACCAGTCCACCAGTGCAGCAGAATA
TGATGAACTCGGCTTCAGGTCCTCTTCCTGATGGATGGGAACAAGCCATGACTCAGGATGGAGAAATTTA
CTATATAAACCATAAGAACAAGACCACCTCTTGGCTAGACCCAAGGCTTGACCCTCGTTTTGCCATGAAC
CAGAGAATCAGTCAGAGTGCTCCAGTGAAACAGCCACCACCCCTGGCTCCCCAGAGCCCACAGGGAGGCG
TCATGGGTGGCAGCAACTCCAACCAGCAGCAACAGATGCGACTGCAGCAACTGCAGATGGAGAAGGAGAG
GCTGCGGCTGAAACAGCAAGAACTGCTTCGGCAGGAGTTAGCCCTGCGTAGCCAGTTACCAACACTGGAG
CAGGATGGTGGGACTCAAAATCCAGTGTCTTCTCCCGGGATGTCTCAGGAATTGAGAACAATGACGACCA
ATAGCTCAGATCCTTTCCTTAACAGTGGCACCTATCACTCTCGAGATGAGAGTACAGACAGTGGACTAAG
CATGAGCAGCTACAGTGTCCCTCGAACCCCAGATGACTTCCTGAACAGTGTGGATGAGATGGATACAGGT
GATACTATCAACCAAAGCACCCTGCCCTCACAGCAGAACCGTTTCCCAGACTACCTTGAAGCCATTCCTG
GGACAAATGTGGACCTTGGAACACTGGAAGGAGATGGAATGAACATAGAAGGAGAGGAGCTGATGCCAAG
TCTGCAGGAAGCTTTGAGTTCTGACATCCTTAATGACATGGAGTCTGTTTTGGCTGCCACCAAGCTAGAT
AAAGAAAGCTTTCTTACATGGTTATAGGTCGACTCGAGCTCAAGCTTAATTCATCGTGACTGACTGACGA
TCTGCCTCGCGCGTTTCGGTGATGACGGTGAAAACCTCTGACACATGCAGCTCCCGGAGACGGTCACAGC
TTGTCTGTAAGCGGATGCCGGGAGCAGACAAGCCCGTCAGGGCGCGTCAGCGGGTGTTGGCGGGTGTCGG
GGCGCAGCCATGACCCAGTCACGTAGCGATAGCGGAGTGTATAATTCTTGAAGACGAAAGGGCCTCGTGA
TACGCCTATTTTTATAGGTTAATGTCATGATAATAATGGTTTCTTAGACGTCAGGTGGCACTTTTCGGGG
AAATGTGCGCGGAACCCCTATTTGTTTATTTTTCTAAATACATTCAAATATGTATCCGCTCATGAGACAA
TAACCCTGATAAATGCTTCAATAATATTGAAAAAGGAAGAGTATGAGTATTCAACATTTCCGTGTCGCCC
TTATTCCCTTTTTTGCGGCATTTTGCCTTCCTGTTTTTGCTCACCCAGAAACGCTGGTGAAAGTAAAAGA
TGCTGAAGATCAGTTGGGTGCACGAGTGGGTTACATCGAACTGGATCTCAACAGCGGTAAGATCCTTGAG
AGTTTTCGCCCCGAAGAACGTTTTCCAATGATGAGCACTTTTAAAGTTCTGCTATGTGGCGCGGTATTAT
CCCGTGTTGACGCCGGGCAAGAGCAACTCGGTCGCCGCATACACTATTCTCAGAATGACTTGGTTGAGTA
CTCACCAGTCACAGAAAAGCATCTTACGGATGGCATGACAGTAAGAGAATTATGCAGTGCTGCCATAACC
ATGAGTGATAACACTGCGGCCAACTTACTTCTGACAACGATCGGAGGACCGAAGGAGCTAACCGCTTTTT
TGCACAACATGGGGGATCATGTAACTCGCCTTGATCGTTGGGAACCGGAGCTGAATGAAGCCATACCAAA
CGACGAGCGTGACACCACGATGCCTGCAGCAATGGCAACAACGTTGCGCAAACTATTAACTGGCGAACTA
CTTACTCTAGCTTCCCGGCAACAATTAATAGACTGGATGGAGGCGGATAAAGTTGCAGGACCACTTCTGC
GCTCGGCCCTTCCGGCTGGCTGGTTTATTGCTGATAAATCTGGAGCCGGTGAGCGTGGGTCTCGCGGTAT
CATTGCAGCACTGGGGCCAGATGGTAAGCCCTCCCGTATCGTAGTTATCTACACGACGGGGAGTCAGGCA
ACTATGGATGAACGAAATAGACAGATCGCTGAGATAGGTGCCTCACTGATTAAGCATTGGTAACTGTCAG
ACCAAGTTTACTCATATATACTTTAGATTGATTTAAAACTTCATTTTTAATTTAAAAGGATCTAGGTGAA
GATCCTTTTTGATAATCTCATGACCAAAATCCCTTAACGTGAGTTTTCGTTCCACTGAGCGTCAGACCCC
GTAGAAAAGATCAAAGGATCTTC
Features (pLannotate 1.2.2; 17 found; start..end, strand, type, name):
      1..589     +  rep_origin     ori: high-copy-number ColE1/pMB1/pBR322/pUC origin of replication
    775..826     -  misc_feature   bom (fragment): basis of mobility region from pBR322
    833..910     +  promoter       lacI promoter: lacI
    911..1993    +  CDS            lacI: lac repressor; lacI; The lac repressor binds to the lac operator to inhibit transcription in E. coli. This inhibition can be relieved by adding lactose or isopropyl-β-D-thiogalactopyranoside (IPTG).
   2006..2027    +  protein_bind   CAP binding site: CAP binding activates transcription in the presence of cAMP. E. coli catabolite activator protein
   2042..2072    +  promoter       lac promoter: promoter for the E. coli lac operon
   2080..2096    +  protein_bind   lac operator: The lac repressor binds to the lac operator to inhibit transcription in E. coli. This inhibition can be relieved by adding lactose or isopropyl-β-D-thiogalactopyranoside (IPTG). lac repressor encoded by lacI
   2116..2289    +  CDS            lacZα: LacZα fragment of β-galactosidase; lacZ fragment
   2553..2669    -  CDS            yciV (fragment): RNAAM_ECOLI - Also known as trpH From Escherichia coli (strain K12).
   2745..2773    +  promoter       tac promoter: strong E. coli promoter; hybrid between the trp and lac UV5 promoters
   2781..2797    +  protein_bind   lac operator: The lac repressor binds to the lac operator to inhibit transcription in E. coli. This inhibition can be relieved by adding lactose or isopropyl-β-D-thiogalactopyranoside (IPTG). lac repressor encoded by lacI
   2820..3473    +  CDS            GST26_SCHJA: Experimental evidence at protein level: Swiss-Prot protein existence level 1. GST isoenzymes appear to play a central role in the parasite detoxification system. Other functions are also suspected including a role in increasing the solubility of haematin in the parasite gut. From Schistosoma japonicum (Blood fluke).
   3531..4994    +  CDS            YAP1: YAP1_HUMAN - Also known as YAP65. Experimental evidence at protein level: Swiss-Prot protein existence level 1. [Isoform 3]: Activates the C-terminal fragment (CTF) of ERBB4 (isoform 3). From Homo sapiens (Human).
   5042..5081    +  CDS            rop (fragment): Rop protein, which maintains plasmids at low copy number; rop
   5183..5223    +  misc_feature   bom (fragment): basis of mobility region from pBR322
   5328..5432    +  promoter       AmpR promoter: bla
   5433..6293    +  CDS            AmpR: β-lactamase; bla; confers resistance to ampicillin, carbenicillin, and related antibiotics
