[The description below was written by a language model from this plasmid's Addgene catalogue record and pLannotate feature annotations shown in this document.]
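Description:
pGEX-KG-GST-YAP is a bacterial expression plasmid built on the pGEX-KG backbone for producing human YAP1 as an N-terminal glutathione S-transferase fusion in E. coli. The catalogue entry lists the vector type as mammalian expression, but the annotated features show only prokaryotic control elements, so the construct is better understood as an E. coli protein-production vector. The sequenced plasmid is about 6.5 kb. It replicates from a ColE1/pMB1-type origin, with only fragments of the pBR322 bom and rop regions remaining, and it is selected with ampicillin through a β-lactamase gene driven by its own promoter.

The expression cassette consists of the tac promoter, a strong trp/lac hybrid, followed by a lac operator. These drive the Schistosoma japonicum GST coding sequence and then, after a short linker region, the YAP1 open reading frame of roughly 1.46 kb. The annotation tool matched this frame to the human YAP1 protein entry, but the record does not explicitly state which isoform is encoded. The plasmid also carries lacI with its own promoter, so it supplies the lac repressor itself. The repressor keeps the tac promoter off until IPTG is added, which allows inducible expression in many host strains. A leftover lac promoter/operator and lacZα segment and a small E. coli genomic fragment are also annotated upstream of the cassette. These appear to be backbone remnants rather than functional payload.

The GST moiety allows affinity capture of the fusion protein on glutathione resin. This suits the construct to purifying recombinant YAP and to pull-down or in vitro binding assays, in keeping with the associated publication on the structure of the YAP–TEAD complex.
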