Addgene plasmid #33052: pGEX-KG-GST-YAP
Depositing lab: Kunliang Guan. Depositing organization: University of California, San Diego (UCSD). Publication: Structural insights into the YAP and TEAD complex. Li Z, Zhao B, Wang P, Chen F, Dong Z, Yang H, Guan KL, Xu Y. Genes Dev. 2010 Feb 1;24(3):235-40. 10.1101/gad.1865810 PubMed 20123905.
Backbone
  Vector backbone: pGEX-KG
  Backbone size w/o insert (bp): 5000
  Vector type: Mammalian Expression
Growth in bacteria
  Bacterial resistance: Ampicillin, 100 μg/mL
  Growth temperature: 37°C
  Growth strain: DH5alpha
  Copy number: Unknown
Gene/Insert
  Gene/Insert name: YAP1
  Species: H. sapiens (human)
  Entrez Gene: YAP1 (a.k.a. COB1, YAP, YAP-1, YAP2, YAP65, YKI)
  Tag / fusion protein: GST (N terminal on insert)
Terms and licenses: Academic/Nonprofit Terms; Industry Terms: Not Available to Industry
How to cite: pGEX-KG-GST-YAP was a gift from Kunliang Guan (Addgene plasmid # 33052 ; http://n2t.net/addgene:33052 ; RRID:Addgene_33052)
