>Addgene plasmid #33052 | pGEX-KG-GST-YAP | addgene partial sequence | sequence record 45598 | hYAP1-F (5' gcagttgggagctgtttctc 3')
TACACCCACAGCTCAGCATCTTCGACAGTCTTCTTTTGAGATACCTGATGATGTACCTCTGCCAGCAGGT
TGGGAGATGGCAAAGACATCTTCTGGTCAGAGATACTTCTTAAATCACATCGATCAGACAACAACATGGC
AGGACCCCAGGAAGGCCATGCTGTCCCAGATGAACGTCACAGCCCCCACCAGTCCACCAGTGCAGCAGAA
TATGATGAACTCGGCTTCAGGTCCTCTTCCTGATGGATGGGAACAAGCCATGACTCAGGATGGAGAAATT
TACTATATAAACCATAAGAACAAGACCACCTCTTGGCTAGACCCAAGGCTTGACCCTCGTTTTGCCATGA
ACCAGAGAATCAGTCAGAGTGCTCCAGTGAAACAGCCACCACCCCTGGCTCCCCAGAGCCCACAGGGAGG
CGTCATGGGTGGCAGCAACTCCAACCAGCAGCAACAGATGCGACTGCAGCAACTGCAGATGGAGAAGGAG
AGGCTGCGGCTGAAACAGCAAGAACTGCTTCGGCAGGAGTTAGCCCTGCGTAGCCAGTTACCAACACTGG
AGCAGGATGGTGGGACTCAAAATCCAGTGTCTTCTCCCGGGATGTCTCAGGAATTGAGAACAATGACGAC
CAATAGCTCAGATCCTTTCCTTAACAGTGGCACCTATCACTCTCGAGATGAGAGTACAGACAGTGGACTA
AGCATGAGCAGCTACAGTGTCCCTCGAACCCCAGATGACTTCCTGAACAGTGTGGATGAGATGGATACAG
GTGATACTATCAACCAAAGCACCCTGCCCTCACAGCAGAACCGTTTCCCAGACTACC
